>Addgene plasmid #76958 | RIOK2 gRNA (BRDN0001149366) | addgene full sequence | sequence record 186838 | Addgene Assembled Sequence
CCCGGGTGCAAAGATGGATAAAGTTTTAAACAGAGAGGAATCTTTGCAGCTAATGGACCTTCTAGGTCTT
GAAAGGAGTGGGAATTGGCTCCGGTGCCCGTCAGTGGGCAGAGCGCACATCGCCCACAGTCCCCGAGAAG
TTGGGGGGAGGGGTCGGCAATTGATCCGGTGCCTAGAGAAGGTGGCGCGGGGTAAACTGGGAAAGTGATG
TCGTGTACTGGCTCCGCCTTTTTCCCGAGGGTGGGGGAGAACCGTATATAAGTGCAGTAGTCGCCGTGAA
CGTTCTTTTTCGCAACGGGTTTGCCGCCAGAACACAGGTAAGTGCCGTGTGTGGTTCCCGCGGGCCTGGC
CTCTTTACGGGTTATGGCCCTTGCGTGCCTTGAATTACTTCCACCTGGCTGCAGTACGTGATTCTTGATC
CCGAGCTTCGGGTTGGAAGTGGGTGGGAGAGTTCGAGGCCTTGCGCTTAAGGAGCCCCTTCGCCTCGTGC
TTGAGTTGAGGCCTGGCCTGGGCGCTGGGGCCGCCGCGTGCGAATCTGGTGGCACCTTCGCGCCTGTCTC
GCTGCTTTCGATAAGTCTCTAGCCATTTAAAATTTTTGATGACCTGCTGCGACGCTTTTTTTCTGGCAAG
ATAGTCTTGTAAATGCGGGCCAAGATCTGCACACTGGTATTTCGGTTTTTGGGGCCGCGGGCGGCGACGG
GGCCCGTGCGTCCCAGCGCACATGTTCGGCGAGGCGGGGCCTGCGAGCGCGGCCACCGAGAATCGGACGG
GGGTAGTCTCAAGCTGGCCGGCCTGCTCTGGTGCCTGGCCTCGCGCCGCCGTGTATCGCCCCGCCCTGGG
CGGCAAGGCTGGCCCGGTCGGCACCAGTTGCGTGAGCGGAAAGATGGCCGCTTCCCGGCCCTGCTGCAGG
GAGCTCAAAATGGAGGACGCGGCGCTCGGGAGAGCGGGCGGGTGAGTCACCCACACAAAGGAAAAGGGCC
TTTCCGTCCTCAGCCGTCGCTTCATGTGACTCCACGGAGTACCGGGCGCCGTCCAGGCACCTCGATTAGT
TCTCGAGCTTTTGGAGTACGTCGTCTTTAGGTTGGGGGGAGGGGTTTTATGCGATGGAGTTTCCCCACAC
TGAGTGGGTGGAGACTGAAGTTAGGCCAGCTTGGCACTTGATGTAATTCTCCTTGGAATTTGCCCTTTTT
GAGTTTGGATCTTGGTTCATTCTCAAGCCTCAGACAGTGGTTCAAAGTTTTTTTCTTCCATTTCAGGTGT
CGTGACGTACGGCCACCATGACCGAGTACAAGCCCACGGTGCGCCTCGCCACCCGCGACGACGTCCCCAG
GGCCGTACGCACCCTCGCCGCCGCGTTCGCCGACTACCCCGCCACGCGCCACACCGTCGATCCGGACCGC
CACATCGAGCGGGTCACCGAGCTGCAAGAACTCTTCCTCACGCGCGTCGGGCTCGACATCGGCAAGGTGT
GGGTCGCGGACGACGGCGCCGCCGTGGCGGTCTGGACCACGCCGGAGAGCGTCGAAGCGGGGGCGGTGTT
CGCCGAGATCGGCCCGCGCATGGCCGAGTTGAGCGGTTCCCGGCTGGCCGCGCAGCAACAGATGGAAGGC
CTCCTGGCGCCGCACCGGCCCAAGGAGCCCGCGTGGTTCCTGGCCACCGTCGGAGTCTCGCCCGACCACC
AGGGCAAGGGTCTGGGCAGCGCCGTCGTGCTCCCCGGAGTGGAGGCGGCCGAGCGCGCCGGGGTGCCCGC
CTTCCTGGAGACCTCCGCGCCCCGCAACCTCCCCTTCTACGAGCGGCTCGGCTTCACCGTCACCGCCGAC
GTCGAGGTGCCCGAAGGACCGCGCACCTGGTGCATGACCCGCAAGCCCGGTGCCTGAACGCGTTAAGTCG
ACAATCAACCTCTGGATTACAAAATTTGTGAAAGATTGACTGGTATTCTTAACTATGTTGCTCCTTTTAC
GCTATGTGGATACGCTGCTTTAATGCCTTTGTATCATGCTATTGCTTCCCGTATGGCTTTCATTTTCTCC
TCCTTGTATAAATCCTGGTTGCTGTCTCTTTATGAGGAGTTGTGGCCCGTTGTCAGGCAACGTGGCGTGG
TGTGCACTGTGTTTGCTGACGCAACCCCCACTGGTTGGGGCATTGCCACCACCTGTCAGCTCCTTTCCGG
GACTTTCGCTTTCCCCCTCCCTATTGCCACGGCGGAACTCATCGCCGCCTGCCTTGCCCGCTGCTGGACA
GGGGCTCGGCTGTTGGGCACTGACAATTCCGTGGTGTTGTCGGGGAAATCATCGTCCTTTCCTTGGCTGC
TCGCCTGTGTTGCCACCTGGATTCTGCGCGGGACGTCCTTCTGCTACGTCCCTTCGGCCCTCAATCCAGC
GGACCTTCCTTCCCGCGGCCTGCTGCCGGCTCTGCGGCCTCTTCCGCGTCTTCGCCTTCGCCCTCAGACG
AGTCGGATCTCCCTTTGGGCCGCCTCCCCGCGTCGACTTTAAGACCAATGACTTACAAGGCAGCTGTAGA
TCTTAGCCACTTTTTAAAAGAAAAGGGGGGACTGGAAGGGCTAATTCACTCCCAACGAAGACAAGATCTG
CTTTTTGCTTGTACTGGGTCTCTCTGGTTAGACCAGATCTGAGCCTGGGAGCTCTCTGGCTAACTAGGGA
ACCCACTGCTTAAGCCTCAATAAAGCTTGCCTTGAGTGCTTCAAGTAGTGTGTGCCCGTCTGTTGTGTGA
CTCTGGTAACTAGAGATCCCTCAGACCCTTTTAGTCAGTGTGGAAAATCTCTAGCAGTACGTATAGTAGT
TCATGTCATCTTATTATTCAGTATTTATAACTTGCAAAGAAATGAATATCAGAGAGTGAGAGGAACTTGT
TTATTGCAGCTTATAATGGTTACAAATAAAGCAATAGCATCACAAATTTCACAAATAAAGCATTTTTTTC
ACTGCATTCTAGTTGTGGTTTGTCCAAACTCATCAATGTATCTTATCATGTCTGGCTCTAGCTATCCCGC
CCCTAACTCCGCCCATCCCGCCCCTAACTCCGCCCAGTTCCGCCCATTCTCCGCCCCATGGCTGACTAAT
TTTTTTTATTTATGCAGAGGCCGAGGCCGCCTCGGCCTCTGAGCTATTCCAGAAGTAGTGAGGAGGCTTT
TTTGGAGGCCTAGGGACGTACCCAATTCGCCCTATAGTGAGTCGTATTACGCGCGCTCACTGGCCGTCGT
TTTACAACGTCGTGACTGGGAAAACCCTGGCGTTACCCAACTTAATCGCCTTGCAGCACATCCCCCTTTC
GCCAGCTGGCGTAATAGCGAAGAGGCCCGCACCGATCGCCCTTCCCAACAGTTGCGCAGCCTGAATGGCG
AATGGG
[124 nt withheld, positions 3367-3490]
C
[91 nt withheld, positions 3492-3582]
A
[49 nt withheld, positions 3584-3632]
CCTTTGACGTTGGAGTCCACGTTCTTT
[37 nt withheld, positions 3660-3696]
ACCCTATCTCGGTCTATTCTTTTGATTTATAAGGGATTTTGCCGATTTCGGCCTATTGGTTAAAAAATGA
GCTGATTTAACAAAAATTTAACGCGAATTTTAACAAAATATTAACGCTTACAATTTAGGTGGCACTTTTC
GGGGAAATGTGCGCGGAACCCCTATTTGTTTATTTTTCTAAATACATTCAAATATGTATCCGCTCATGAG
ACAATAACCCTGATAAATGCTTCAATAATATTGAAAAAGGAAGAGTATGAGTATTCAACATTTCCGTGTC
GCCCTTATTCCCTTTTTTGCGGCATTTTGCCTTCCTGTTTTTGCTCACCCAGAAACGCTGGTGAAAGTAA
AAGATGCTGAAGATCAGTTGGGTGCACGAGTGGGTTACATCGAACTGGATCTCAACAGCGGTAAGATCCT
TGAGAGTTTTCGCCCCGAAGAACGTTTTCCAATGATGAGCACTTTTAAAGTTCTGCTATGTGGCGCGGTA
TTATCCCGTATTGACGCCGGGCAAGAGCAACTCGGTCGCCGCATACACTATTCTCAGAATGACTTGGTTG
AGTACTCACCAGTCACAGAAAAGCATCTTACGGATGGCATGACAGTAAGAGAATTATGCAGTGCTGCCAT
AACCATGAGTGATAACACTGCGGCCAACTTACTTCTGACAACGATCGGAGGACCGAAGGAGCTAACCGCT
TTTTTGCACAACATGGGGGATCATGTAACTCGCCTTGATCGTTGGGAACCGGAGCTGAATGAAGCCATAC
CAAACGACGAGCGTGACACCACGATGCCTGTAGCAATGGCAACAACGTTGCGCAAACTATTAACTGGCGA
ACTACTTACTCTAGCTTCCCGGCAACAATTAATAGACTGGATGGAGGCGGATAAAGTTGCAGGACCACTT
CTGCGCTCGGCCCTTCCGGCTGGCTGGTTTATTGCTGATAAATCTGGAGCCGGTGAGCGTGGGTCTCGCG
GTATCATTGCAGCACTGGGGCCAGATGGTAAGCCCTCCCGTATCGTAGTTATCTACACGACGGGGAGTCA
GGCAACTATGGATGAACGAAATAGACAGATCGCTGAGATAGGTGCCTCACTGATTAAGCATTGGTAACTG
TCAGACCAAGTTTACTCATATATACTTTAGATTGATTTAAAACTTCATTTTTAATTTAAAAGGATCTAGG
TGAAGATCCTTTTTGATAATCTCATGACCAAAATCCCTTAACGTGAGTTTTCGTTCCACTGAGCGTCAGA
CCCCGTAGAAAAGATCAAAGGATCTTCTTGAGATCCTTTTTTTCTGCGCGTAATCTGCTGCTTGCAAACA
AAAAAACCACCGCTACCAGCGGTGGTTTGTTTGCCGGATCAAGAGCTACCAACTCTTTTTCCGAAGGTAA
CTGGCTTCAGCAGAGCGCAGATACCAAATACTGTTCTTCTAGTGTAGCCGTAGTTAGGCCACCACTTCAA
GAACTCTGTAGCACCGCCTACATACCTCGCTCTGCTAATCCTGTTACCAGTGGCTGCTGCCAGTGGCGAT
AAGTCGTGTCTTACCGGGTTGGACTCAAGACGATAGTTACCGGATAAGGCGCAGCGGTCGGGCTGAACGG
GGGGTTCGTGCACACAGCCCAGCTTGGAGCGAACGACCTACACCGAACTGAGATACCTACAGCGTGAGCT
ATGAGAAAGCGCCACGCTTCCCGAAGGGAGAAAGGCGGACAGGTATCCGGTAAGCGGCAGGGTCGGAACA
GGAGAGCGCACGAGGGAGCTTCCAGGGGGAAACGCCTGGTATCTTTATAGTCCTGTCGGGTTTCGCCACC
TCTGACTTGAGCGTCGATTTTTGTGATGCTCGTCAGGGGGGCGGAGCCTATGGAAAAACGCCAGCAACGC
GGCCTTTTTACGGTTCCTGGCCTTTTGCTGGCCTTTTGCTCACATGTTCTTTCCTGCGTTATCCCCTGAT
TCTGTGGATAACCGTATTACCGCCTTTGAGTGAGCTGATACCGCTCGCCGCAGCCGAACGACCGAGCGCA
GCGAGTCAGTGAGCGAGGAAGCGGAAGAGCGCCCAATACGCAAACCGCCTCTCCCCGCGCGTTGGCCGAT
TCATTAATGCAGCTGGCACGACAGGTTTCCCGACTGGAAAGCGGGCAGTGAGCGCAACGCAATTAATGTG
AGTTAGCTCACTCATTAGGCACCCCAGGCTTTACACTTTATGCTTCCGGCTCGTATGTTGTGTGGAATTG
TGAGCGGATAACAATTTCACACAGGAAACAGCTATGACCATGATTACGCCAAGCGCGCAATTAACCCTCA
CTAAAGGGAACAAAAGCTGGAGCTGCAAGCTTAATGTAGTCTTATGCAATACTCTTGTAGTCTTGCAACA
TGGTAACGATGAGTTAGCAACATGCCTTACAAGGAGAGAAAAAGCACCGTGCATGCCGATTGGTGGAAGT
AAGGTGGTACGATCGTGCCTTATTAGGAAGGCAACAGACGGGTCTGACATGGATTGGACGAACCACTGAA
TTGCCGCATTGCAGAGATATTGTATTTAAGTGCCTAGCTCGATACATAAACGGGTCTCTCTGGTTAGACC
AGATCTGAGCCTGGGAGCTCTCTGGCTAACTAGGGAACCCACTGCTTAAGCCTCAATAAAGCTTGCCTTG
AGTGCTTCAAGTAGTGTGTGCCCGTCTGTTGTGTGACTCTGGTAACTAGAGATCCCTCAGACCCTTTTAG
TCAGTGTGGAAAATCTCTAGCAGTGGCGCCCGAACAGGGACTTGAAAGCGAAAGGGAAACCAGAGGAGCT
CTCTCGACGCAGGACTCGGCTTGCTGAAGCGCGCACGGCAAGAGGCGAGGGGCGGCGACTGGTGAGTACG
CCAAAAATTTTGACTAGCGGAGGCTAGAAGGAGAGAGATGGGTGCGAGAGCGTCAGTATTAAGCGGGGGA
GAATTAGATCGCGATGGGAAAAAATTCGGTTAAGGCCAGGGGGAAAGAAAAAATATAAATTAAAACATAT
AGTATGGGCAAGCAGGGAGCTAGAACGATTCGCAGTTAATCCTGGCCTGTTAGAAACATCAGAAGGCTGT
AGACAAATACTGGGACAGCTACAACCATCCCTTCAGACAGGATCAGAAGAACTTAGATCATTATATAATA
CAGTAGCAACCCTCTATTGTGTGCATCAAAGGATAGAGATAAAAGACACCAAGGAAGCTTTAGACAAGAT
AGAGGAAGAGCAAAACAAAAGTAAGACCACCGCACAGCAAGCGGCCGCTGATCTTCAGACCTGGAGGAGG
AGATATGAGGGACAATTGGAGAAGTGAATTATATAAATATAAAGTAGTAAAAATTGAACCATTAGGAGTA
GCACCCACCAAGGCAAAGAGAAGAGTGGTGCAGAGAGAAAAAAGAGCAGTGGGAATAGGAGCTTTGTTCC
TTGGGTTCTTGGGAGCAGCAGGAAGCACTATGGGCGCAGCGTCAATGACGCTGACGGTACAGGCCAGACA
ATTATTGTCTGGTATAGTGCAGCAGCAGAACAATTTGCTGAGGGCTATTGAGGCGCAACAGCATCTGTTG
CAACTCACAGTCTGGGGCATCAAGCAGCTCCAGGCAAGAATCCTGGCTGTGGAAAGATACCTAAAGGATC
AACAGCTCCTGGGGATTTGGGGTTGCTCTGGAAAACTCATTTGCACCACTGCTGTGCCTTGGAATGCTAG
TTGGAGTAATAAATCTCTGGAACAGATTTGGAATCACACGACCTGGATGGAGTGGGACAGAGAAATTAAC
AATTACACAAGCTTAATACACTCCTTAATTGAAGAATCGCAAAACCAGCAAGAAAAGAATGAACAAGAAT
TATTGGAATTAGATAAATGGGCAAGTTTGTGGAATTGGTTTAACATAACAAATTGGCTGTGGTATATAAA
ATTATTCATAATGATAGTAGGAGGCTTGGTAGGTTTAAGAATAGTTTTTGCTGTACTTTCTATAGTGAAT
AGAGTTAGGCAGGGATATTCACCATTATCGTTTCAGACCCACCTCCCAACCCCGAGGGGACCCAGAGAGG
GCCTATTTCCCATGATTCCTTCATATTTGCATATACGATACAAGGCTGTTAGAGAGATAATTAGAATTAA
TTTGACTGTAAACACAAAGATATTAGTACAAAATACGTGACGTAGAAAGTAATAATTTCTTGGGTAGTTT
GCAGTTTTAAAATTATGTTTTAAAATGGACTATCATATGCTTACCGTAACTTGAAAGTATTTCGATTTCT
TGGCTTTATATATCTTGTGGAAAGGACGAAACACCGGAGTCTGTTGGAAACCAGATGTTTTAGAGCTAGA
AATAGCAAGTTAAAATAAGGCTAGTCCGTTATCAACTTGAAAAAGTGGCACCGAGTCGGTGCTTTTTTAA
GCTTGGCGTAACTAGATCTTGAGACAAATGGCAGTATTCATCCACAATTTTAAAAGAAAAGGGGGGATTG
GGGGGTACAGTGCAGGGGAAAGAATAGTAGACATAATAGCAACAGACATACAAACTAAAGAATTACAAAA
ACAAATTACAAAAATTCAAAATTTTCGGGTTTATTACAGGGACAGCAGAGATCCACTTTGGCGCCGGCTC
GAGGGGG
Features (pLannotate 1.2.2; 29 found; start..end, strand, type, name):
     14..80      +  CDS            small t antigen (fragment): SV40 (simian virus 40) small t antigen
    106..317     +  promoter       EF-1α core promoter: core promoter for human elongation factor EF-1α
    318..1256    +  intron         EF-1α intron A: intron upstream of the start codon of human EF-1α
   1278..1877    +  CDS            PuroR (fragment): puromycin N-acetyltransferase; pac from Streptomyces; confers resistance to puromycin
   1893..2481    +  misc_feature   WPRE: woodchuck hepatitis virus posttranscriptional regulatory element
   2532..2551    +  misc_feature   cPPT/CTS (fragment): central polypurine tract and central termination sequence of HIV-1
   2553..2786    +  LTR            3' LTR (ΔU3): self-inactivating 3' long terminal repeat (LTR) from HIV-1
   2864..2985    +  polyA_signal   SV40 poly(A) signal: SV40 polyadenylation signal
   3025..3160    +  rep_origin     SV40 ori: SV40 origin of replication
   3181..3199    -  promoter       T7 promoter: promoter for bacteriophage T7 RNA polymerase
   3207..3362    +  CDS            lacZα (fragment): LacZα fragment of β-galactosidase; lacZ fragment
   3367..3795    +  rep_origin     f1 ori (sequence partly withheld): f1 bacteriophage origin of replication; arrow indicates direction of (+) strand synthesis
   3848..3952    +  promoter       AmpR promoter: bla
   3953..4813    +  CDS            AmpR: β-lactamase; bla; confers resistance to ampicillin, carbenicillin, and related antibiotics
   4984..5572    +  rep_origin     ori: high-copy-number ColE1/pMB1/pBR322/pUC origin of replication
   5755..5847    +  CDS            lacI (fragment): lac repressor; lacI; The lac repressor binds to the lac operator to inhibit transcription in E. coli. This inhibition can be relieved by adding lactose or isopropyl-β-D-thiogalactopyranoside (IPTG).
   5860..5881    +  protein_bind   CAP binding site: CAP binding activates transcription in the presence of cAMP. E. coli catabolite activator protein
   5896..5926    +  promoter       lac promoter: promoter for the E. coli lac operon
   5934..5950    +  protein_bind   lac operator: The lac repressor binds to the lac operator to inhibit transcription in E. coli. This inhibition can be relieved by adding lactose or isopropyl-β-D-thiogalactopyranoside (IPTG). lac repressor encoded by lacI
   5995..6013    +  promoter       T3 promoter: promoter for bacteriophage T3 RNA polymerase
   6041..6267    +  promoter       RSV promoter: Rous sarcoma virus enhancer/promoter
   6268..6448    +  LTR            5' LTR (truncated): truncated 5' long terminal repeat (LTR) from HIV-1
   6495..6620    +  misc_feature   HIV-1 Ψ: packaging signal of human immunodeficiency virus type 1
   6604..6967    +  CDS            HIV-1 gag (fragment): gag protein from human immunodeficiency virus 1; gag
   7113..7346    +  misc_feature   RRE: The Rev response element (RRE) of HIV-1 allows for Rev-dependent mRNA export from the nucleus to the cytoplasm.
   7723..7749    +  CDS            Rev (fragment): human immunodeficiency virus 1 (HIV-1) Rev protein; rev; enhances nuclear export of unspliced and incompletely spliced viral mRNAs
   7753..7993    +  promoter       U6 promoter: RNA polymerase III promoter for human U6 snRNA
   8023..8098    +  misc_RNA       gRNA scaffold: guide RNA scaffold for the Streptococcus pyogenes CRISPR/Cas9 system
   8154..8271    +  misc_feature   cPPT/CTS: central polypurine tract and central termination sequence of HIV-1
