[The description below was written by a language model from this plasmid's Addgene catalogue record and pLannotate feature annotations shown in this document.]
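Description:
RIOK2 gRNA (BRDN0001149366) is a third-generation lentiviral CRISPR guide plasmid built on the lentiGuide-Puro backbone and designed to target the human RIOK2 gene (also known as RIO2), which encodes a kinase. It is one clone from a human kinome guide collection. The assembled sequence is about 8.3 kb. In bacteria it is maintained through a high-copy ColE1/pUC-type origin with ampicillin selection via β-lactamase. An f1 origin, an SV40 origin and remnants of a lac/T7/T3 cloning region are also annotated in the backbone.

The viral cassette is driven by an RSV promoter fused to a truncated HIV-1 5' LTR, which makes genomic RNA production in packaging cells Tat-independent. This is followed by the Ψ packaging signal with a gag fragment, the Rev response element for nuclear export of the unspliced genome, and a cPPT/CTS element that aids nuclear import. The ΔU3 3' LTR makes the integrated provirus self-inactivating.

Two expression units sit between the LTRs. In the first, a human U6 RNA polymerase III promoter transcribes the RIOK2-specific 20-nt spacer joined to the Streptococcus pyogenes Cas9 guide scaffold. In the second, the EF-1α core promoter with its intron A drives puromycin N-acetyltransferase, so transduced mammalian cells can be selected with puromycin. A WPRE downstream enhances transcript expression.

The plasmid carries no Cas9, so it is meant to be used with a separate Cas9 lentivector or in cells already expressing Cas9. Its typical use is to knock out RIOK2 in human cells.
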