Addgene plasmid #76958: RIOK2 gRNA (BRDN0001149366)
Purpose: 3rd generation lentiviral gRNA plasmid targeting human RIOK2
Depositing lab: John Doench & David Root. Depositing organization: Broad Institute. Publication: Optimized sgRNA design to maximize activity and minimize off-target effects of CRISPR-Cas9. Doench JG, Fusi N, Sullender M, Hegde M, Vaimberg EW, Donovan KF, Smith I, Tothova Z, Wilen C, Orchard R, Virgin HW, Listgarten J, Root DE. Nat Biotechnol. 2016 Jan 18. doi: 10.1038/nbt.3437. PubMed 26780180.
Backbone
  Vector backbone: lentiGuide-Puro
  Backbone manufacturer: Zhang Lab (Addgene plasmid # 52963)
  Vector type: Mammalian Expression, Lentiviral, CRISPR
  Selectable markers: Puromycin
Growth in bacteria
  Bacterial resistance: Ampicillin, 100 μg/mL
  Growth temperature: 37°C
  Growth strain: DH5alpha
  Copy number: High Copy
Gene/Insert
  Gene/Insert name: RIOK2 (alt names: RIOK2; NM_001159749.1)
  gRNA/shRNA sequence: GAGTCTGTTGGAAACCAGAT
  Species: H. sapiens (human)
  Entrez Gene: RIOK2 (a.k.a. RIO2)
  Promoter: hU6
  Cloning method: Unknown
  Sequencing primers: 5′ U6-F; 3′ pS2-R
Terms and licenses: Academic/Nonprofit Terms; Industry Terms: Not Available to Industry
Depositor comments: The gRNA was designed to target the following Genbank reference sequence(s): NM_001159749.1,NM_018343.2. Note that this plasmid does NOT contain Cas9. It should be used in conjunction with lentiCas9-Blast (Addgene #52962) or otherwise with cell lines already expressing Cas9. Browse the full kinome gRNA library at http://www.addgene.org/pooled-library/broadgpp-human-kinome/ or visit http://www.broadinstitute.org/rnai/public/ for detailed protocols and information.
How to cite: RIOK2 gRNA (BRDN0001149366) was a gift from John Doench & David Root (Addgene plasmid # 76958 ; http://n2t.net/addgene:76958 ; RRID:Addgene_76958)
