>Addgene plasmid #76958 | RIOK2 gRNA (BRDN0001149366) | depositor partial sequence | sequence record 144418 | Target Sequence
GAGTCTGTTGGAAACCAGAT
