>Addgene plasmid #76958 | RIOK2 gRNA (BRDN0001149366) | addgene partial sequence | sequence record 186837 | hU6-F
AGAAAGTAATAATTTCTTGGGTAGTTTGCAGTTTTAAAATTATGTTTTAAAATGGACTATCATATGCTTA
CCGTAACTTGAAAGTATTTCGATTTCTTGGCTTTATATATCTTGTGGAAAGGACGAAACACCGGAGTCTG
TTGGAAACCAGATGTTTTAGAGCTAGAAATAGCAAGTTAAAATAAGGCTAGTCCGTTATCAACTTGAAAA
AGTGGCACCGAGTCGGTGCTTTTTTAAGCTTGGCGTAACTAGATCTTGAGACAAATGGCAGTATTCATCC
ACAATTTTAAAAGAAAAGGGGGGATTGGGGGGTACAGTGCAGGGGAAAGAATAGTAGACATAATAGCAAC
AGACATACAAACTAAAGAATTACAAAAACAAATTACAAAAATTCAAAATTTTCGGGTTTATTACAGGGAC
AGCAGAGATCCACTTTGGCGCCGGCTCGAGGGGGCCCGGGTGCAAAGATGGATAAAGTTTTAAACAGAGA
GGAATCTTTGCAGCTAATGGACCTTCTAGGTCTTGAAAGGAGTGGGAATTGGCTCCGGTGCCCGTCAGTG
GGCAGAGCGC
